Addgene plasmid #109718: p3E-rab5b
Purpose: Multisite gateway vector for 3' tagging with rab5b
Depositing lab: Rob Parton. Depositing organization: University of Queensland, Institute for Molecular Bioscience. Publication: In vivo cell biological screening identifies an endocytic capture mechanism for T-tubule formation. Hall TE, Martel N, Ariotti N, Xiong Z, Lo HP, Ferguson C, Rae J, Lim YW, Parton RG. Nat Commun. 2020 Jul 24;11(1):3711. doi: 10.1038/s41467-020-17486-w. PubMed 32709891.
Backbone
  Vector backbone: pDONR p2R-p3
  Vector type: Zebrafish plasmids
Growth in bacteria
  Bacterial resistance: Kanamycin, 50 μg/mL
  Growth temperature: 37°C
  Growth strain: DH5alpha
  Copy number: High Copy
Gene/Insert
  Gene/Insert name: rab5b
  Species: D. rerio (zebrafish)
  Entrez Gene: rab5b (a.k.a. zgc:76978)
  Cloning method: Gateway Cloning
Terms and licenses: Academic/Nonprofit Terms; Industry Terms: Not Available to Industry
How to cite: p3E-rab5b was a gift from Rob Parton (Addgene plasmid # 109718 ; http://n2t.net/addgene:109718 ; RRID:Addgene_109718)
