[The description below was written by a language model from this plasmid's Addgene catalogue record and pLannotate feature annotations shown in this document.]
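Description:
p3E-rab5b is a 3' entry clone for multisite Gateway assembly, built in the pDONR P2R-P3 backbone and catalogued as a zebrafish plasmid. At about 3.3 kb it is a small bacterial shuttle only. It replicates from a high-copy ColE1/pUC-type origin and is selected with kanamycin through an aph(3')-Ia resistance gene. The backbone also carries rrnB T1 and T2 terminators, which insulate the cloning site from read-through transcription, and a T7 promoter next to the insert. Short lacI and lacZα fragments are also annotated and appear to be non-functional remnants.

The payload is the zebrafish (Danio rerio) rab5b coding sequence, roughly 640 bp, encoding a small Rab-family GTPase associated with vesicular and endocytic traffic. The automated annotation labels this ORF by its similarity to human RAB5B, but the catalogue entry gives the species as zebrafish. The insert is flanked by an attR2 site on one side and by attB3-core/attL-type sequence on the other, consistent with the attR2–attL3 arrangement expected of a BP-derived 3' entry clone. The tool's "attL1 fragment" call probably reflects sequence similarity between att variants. The plasmid contains no eukaryotic promoter or polyadenylation signal, so it cannot drive expression in fish on its own.

It is intended for an LR recombination with a 5' entry clone (promoter), a middle entry clone (typically a fluorescent protein or other tag) and a destination vector. This places rab5b in the 3' position, producing a fusion with rab5b at the C-terminal end. Such assemblies suit in vivo labelling or manipulation of early endosomal compartments in zebrafish. The depositor and sequencing-verified records have the same length and the same feature order, differing only in their start coordinate.
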