Features (pLannotate 1.2.2; 11 found; start..end, strand, type, name):
    121..213     +  CDS            lacI (fragment): lac repressor; lacI; The lac repressor binds to the lac operator to inhibit transcription in E. coli. This inhibition can be relieved by adding lactose or isopropyl-β-D-thiogalactopyranoside (IPTG).
    268..295     -  terminator     rrnB T2 terminator: transcription terminator T2 from the E. coli rrnB gene
    427..470     +  terminator     rrnB T1 terminator: Escherichia coli rrnB; transcription terminator T1 from the E. coli rrnB gene
    517..553     -  CDS            lacZα (fragment): LacZα fragment of β-galactosidase; lacZ fragment
    624..748     -  protein_bind   attR2: mutant version of attR; recombination site for the Gateway® LR reaction LR Clonase™
    750..1388    +  CDS            RAB5B: RAB5B_HUMAN - Experimental evidence at protein level: Swiss-Prot protein existence level 1. Protein transport. Probably involved in vesicular traffic. From Homo sapiens (Human).
   1395..1415    -  protein_bind   attB3: mutant version of attB; core recombination site for the Gateway® BP reaction BP Clonase™
   1406..1491    -  protein_bind   attL1 (fragment): mutant version of attL; recombination site for the Gateway® LR reaction LR Clonase™
   1528..1546    -  promoter       T7 promoter: promoter for bacteriophage T7 RNA polymerase
   1680..2489    +  CDS            KanR: aminoglycoside phosphotransferase; aph(3')-Ia; confers resistance to kanamycin in bacteria or G418 (Geneticin®) in eukaryotes
   2636..3224    +  rep_origin     ori: high-copy-number ColE1/pMB1/pBR322/pUC origin of replication
>Addgene plasmid #109718 | p3E-rab5b | depositor full sequence | sequence record 206655 | Full Sequence
CTTTCCTGCGTTATCCCCTGATTCTGTGGATAACCGTATTACCGCCTTTGAGTGAGCTGATACCGCTCGC
CGCAGCCGAACGACCGAGCGCAGCGAGTCAGTGAGCGAGGAAGCGGAAGAGCGCCCAATACGCAAACCGC
CTCTCCCCGCGCGTTGGCCGATTCATTAATGCAGCTGGCACGACAGGTTTCCCGACTGGAAAGCGGGCAG
TGAGCGCAACGCAATTAATACGCGTACCGCTAGCCAGGAAGAGTTTGTAGAAACGCAAAAAGGCCATCCG
TCAGGATGGCCTTCTGCTTAGTTTGATGCCTGGCAGTTTATGGCGGGCGTCCTGCCCGCCACCCTCCGGG
CCGTTGCTTCACAACGTTCAAATCCGCTCCCGGCGGATTTGTCCTACTCAGGAGAGCGTTCACCGACAAA
CAACAGATAAAACGAAAGGCCCAGTCTTCCGACTGAGCCTTTCGTTTTATTTGATGCCTGGCAGTTCCCT
ACTCTCGCGTTAACGCTAGCATGGATGTTTTCCCAGTCACGACGTTGTAAAACGACGGCCAGTCTTAAGC
TCGGGCCCTGCAGCTCTAGAGCTCGAATTCTACAGGTCACTAATACCATCTAAGTAGTTGGTTCATAGTG
ACTGCATATGTTGTGTTTTACAGTATTATGTAGTCTGTTTTTTATGCAAAATCTAATTTAATATATTGAT
ATTTATATCATTTTACGTTTCTCGTTCAACTTTCTTGTACAAAGTGGTGAGTACCCGTGGGACAGGCAGG
GCCAATGGGAACCTACCGCAGACCAAGATCTGCCAGTTTAAACTGGTGCTGCTGGGAGACATGGCCGTCG
GCAAGTCCAGCCTGGTGCTGCGCTTTGTGAAGGGACAGTTTGATGAGTTTCAGGAGACCACCATTGGAGC
TGCATTCTTGGCCCAGTCTGTTTGTCTGGACGACACTACAGTGAAGTTTGAGATTTGGGACACAGCCGGA
CAAGAGCGCTACCACAGCTTGGCTCCCATGTACTACCGTGGAGCCCAGGCAGCCATTGTAGTGTTTGATA
TCACTAAACCTGAAACATTTGAGCGAGCAAAAGCATGGGTGAAAGAGCTGCAGCGGCAGGCCAGTCCCAA
CATAGTCATTGCTCTTGCAGGAAACAAAGCCGATCTAGCAGACAAGAGACTTGTGGAGTATGAGGAAGCC
CAGACATATGCAGAAGACACAGGTTTACTGTTCATGGAAACCTCTGCCAAGACTGCAATGAATGTAAACG
AGTTGTTCCTGGCCATTGCAAAAAAGATGCCAAAAACAGACACCCAAAACCCTACGCATGCTGCGCGACA
CAGGGGCGTGAACCTGCAGGACCCAGACGCACAGTCCACTCGAAGCTGCTGTGGGAACTAAAGGCAACTT
TATTATACAAAGTTGGCATTATAAAAAAGCATTGCTTATCAATTTGTTGCAACGAACAGGTCACTATCAG
TCAAAATAAAATCATTATTTGGAGCTCCATGGTAGCGTTAACGCGGCCGCGATATCCCCTATAGTGAGTC
GTATTACATGGTCATAGCTGTTTCCTGGCAGCTCTGGCCCGTGTCTCAAAATCTCTGATGTTACATTGCA
CAAGATAAAAATATATCATCATGAACAATAAAACTGTCTGCTTACATAAACAGTAATACAAGGGGTGTTA
TGAGCCATATTCAACGGGAAACGTCGAGGCCGCGATTAAATTCCAACATGGATGCTGATTTATATGGGTA
TAAATGGGCTCGCGATAATGTCGGGCAATCAGGTGCGACAATCTATCGCTTGTATGGGAAGCCCGATGCG
CCAGAGTTGTTTCTGAAACATGGCAAAGGTAGCGTTGCCAATGATGTTACAGATGAGATGGTCAGACTAA
ACTGGCTGACGGAATTTATGCCTCTTCCGACCATCAAGCATTTTATCCGTACTCCTGATGATGCATGGTT
ACTCACCACTGCGATCCCCGGAAAAACAGCATTCCAGGTATTAGAAGAATATCCTGATTCAGGTGAAAAT
ATTGTTGATGCGCTGGCAGTGTTCCTGCGCCGGTTGCATTCGATTCCTGTTTGTAATTGTCCTTTTAACA
GCGATCGCGTATTTCGTCTCGCTCAGGCGCAATCACGAATGAATAACGGTTTGGTTGATGCGAGTGATTT
TGATGACGAGCGTAATGGCTGGCCTGTTGAACAAGTCTGGAAAGAAATGCATAAACTTTTGCCATTCTCA
CCGGATTCAGTCGTCACTCATGGTGATTTCTCACTTGATAACCTTATTTTTGACGAGGGGAAATTAATAG
GTTGTATTGATGTTGGACGAGTCGGAATCGCAGACCGATACCAGGATCTTGCCATCCTATGGAACTGCCT
CGGTGAGTTTTCTCCTTCATTACAGAAACGGCTTTTTCAAAAATATGGTATTGATAATCCTGATATGAAT
AAATTGCAGTTTCATTTGATGCTCGATGAGTTTTTCTAATCAGAATTGGTTAATTGGTTGTAACACTGGC
AGAGCATTACGCTGACTTGACGGGACGGCGCAAGCTCATGACCAAAATCCCTTAACGTGAGTTACGCGTC
GTTCCACTGAGCGTCAGACCCCGTAGAAAAGATCAAAGGATCTTCTTGAGATCCTTTTTTTCTGCGCGTA
ATCTGCTGCTTGCAAACAAAAAAACCACCGCTACCAGCGGTGGTTTGTTTGCCGGATCAAGAGCTACCAA
CTCTTTTTCCGAAGGTAACTGGCTTCAGCAGAGCGCAGATACCAAATACTGTCCTTCTAGTGTAGCCGTA
GTTAGGCCACCACTTCAAGAACTCTGTAGCACCGCCTACATACCTCGCTCTGCTAATCCTGTTACCAGTG
GCTGCTGCCAGTGGCGATAAGTCGTGTCTTACCGGGTTGGACTCAAGACGATAGTTACCGGATAAGGCGC
AGCGGTCGGGCTGAACGGGGGGTTCGTGCACACAGCCCAGCTTGGAGCGAACGACCTACACCGAACTGAG
ATACCTACAGCGTGAGCATTGAGAAAGCGCCACGCTTCCCGAAGGGAGAAAGGCGGACAGGTATCCGGTA
AGCGGCAGGGTCGGAACAGGAGAGCGCACGAGGGAGCTTCCAGGGGGAAACGCCTGGTATCTTTATAGTC
CTGTCGGGTTTCGCCACCTCTGACTTGAGCGTCGATTTTTGTGATGCTCGTCAGGGGGGCGGAGCCTATG
GAAAAACGCCAGCAACGCGGCCTTTTTACGGTTCCTGGCCTTTTGCTGGCCTTTTGCTCACATGTT
