Features (pLannotate 1.2.2; 12 found; start..end, strand, type, name):
      1..125     -  protein_bind   attR2: mutant version of attR; recombination site for the Gateway® LR reaction LR Clonase™
    127..765     +  CDS            RAB5B: RAB5B_HUMAN - Experimental evidence at protein level: Swiss-Prot protein existence level 1. Protein transport. Probably involved in vesicular traffic. From Homo sapiens (Human).
    772..792     -  protein_bind   attB3: mutant version of attB; core recombination site for the Gateway® BP reaction BP Clonase™
    783..868     -  protein_bind   attL1 (fragment): mutant version of attL; recombination site for the Gateway® LR reaction LR Clonase™
    905..923     -  promoter       T7 promoter: promoter for bacteriophage T7 RNA polymerase
   1057..1866    +  CDS            KanR: aminoglycoside phosphotransferase; aph(3')-Ia; confers resistance to kanamycin in bacteria or G418 (Geneticin®) in eukaryotes
   2013..2601    +  rep_origin     ori: high-copy-number ColE1/pMB1/pBR322/pUC origin of replication
   2784..2876    +  CDS            lacI (fragment): lac repressor; lacI; The lac repressor binds to the lac operator to inhibit transcription in E. coli. This inhibition can be relieved by adding lactose or isopropyl-β-D-thiogalactopyranoside (IPTG).
   2931..2958    -  terminator     rrnB T2 terminator: transcription terminator T2 from the E. coli rrnB gene
   3090..3133    +  terminator     rrnB T1 terminator: Escherichia coli rrnB; transcription terminator T1 from the E. coli rrnB gene
   3180..3216    -  CDS            lacZα (fragment): LacZα fragment of β-galactosidase; lacZ fragment
   3254..3283    -  protein_bind   attP2 (fragment): mutant version of attP; recombination site for the Gateway® BP reaction BP Clonase™
>Addgene plasmid #109718 | p3E-rab5b | addgene full sequence | sequence record 224028 | Addgene NGS Result
CATAGTGACTGCATATGTTGTGTTTTACAGTATTATGTAGTCTGTTTTTTATGCAAAATCTAATTTAATA
TATTGATATTTATATCATTTTACGTTTCTCGTTCAACTTTCTTGTACAAAGTGGTGAGTACCCGTGGGAC
AGGCAGGGCCAATGGGAACCTACCGCAGACCAAGATCTGCCAGTTTAAACTGGTGCTGCTGGGAGACATG
GCCGTCGGCAAGTCCAGCCTGGTGCTGCGCTTTGTGAAGGGACAGTTTGATGAGTTTCAGGAGACCACCA
TTGGAGCTGCATTCTTGGCCCAGTCTGTTTGTCTGGACGACACTACAGTGAAGTTTGAGATTTGGGACAC
AGCCGGACAAGAGCGCTACCACAGCTTGGCTCCCATGTACTACCGTGGAGCCCAGGCAGCCATTGTAGTG
TTTGATATCACTAAACCTGAAACATTTGAGCGAGCAAAAGCATGGGTGAAAGAGCTGCAGCGGCAGGCCA
GTCCCAACATAGTCATTGCTCTTGCAGGAAACAAAGCCGATCTAGCAGACAAGAGACTTGTGGAGTATGA
GGAAGCCCAGACATATGCAGAAGACACAGGTTTACTGTTCATGGAAACCTCTGCCAAGACTGCAATGAAT
GTAAACGAGTTGTTCCTGGCCATTGCAAAAAAGATGCCAAAAACAGACACCCAAAACCCTACGCATGCTG
CGCGACACAGGGGCGTGAACCTGCAGGACCCAGACGCACAGTCCACTCGAAGCTGCTGTGGGAACTAAAG
GCAACTTTATTATACAAAGTTGGCATTATAAAAAAGCATTGCTTATCAATTTGTTGCAACGAACAGGTCA
CTATCAGTCAAAATAAAATCATTATTTGGAGCTCCATGGTAGCGTTAACGCGGCCGCGATATCCCCTATA
GTGAGTCGTATTACATGGTCATAGCTGTTTCCTGGCAGCTCTGGCCCGTGTCTCAAAATCTCTGATGTTA
CATTGCACAAGATAAAAATATATCATCATGAACAATAAAACTGTCTGCTTACATAAACAGTAATACAAGG
GGTGTTATGAGCCATATTCAACGGGAAACGTCGAGGCCGCGATTAAATTCCAACATGGATGCTGATTTAT
ATGGGTATAAATGGGCTCGCGATAATGTCGGGCAATCAGGTGCGACAATCTATCGCTTGTATGGGAAGCC
CGATGCGCCAGAGTTGTTTCTGAAACATGGCAAAGGTAGCGTTGCCAATGATGTTACAGATGAGATGGTC
AGACTAAACTGGCTGACGGAATTTATGCCTCTTCCGACCATCAAGCATTTTATCCGTACTCCTGATGATG
CATGGTTACTCACCACTGCGATCCCCGGAAAAACAGCATTCCAGGTATTAGAAGAATATCCTGATTCAGG
TGAAAATATTGTTGATGCGCTGGCAGTGTTCCTGCGCCGGTTGCATTCGATTCCTGTTTGTAATTGTCCT
TTTAACAGCGATCGCGTATTTCGTCTCGCTCAGGCGCAATCACGAATGAATAACGGTTTGGTTGATGCGA
GTGATTTTGATGACGAGCGTAATGGCTGGCCTGTTGAACAAGTCTGGAAAGAAATGCATAAACTTTTGCC
ATTCTCACCGGATTCAGTCGTCACTCATGGTGATTTCTCACTTGATAACCTTATTTTTGACGAGGGGAAA
TTAATAGGTTGTATTGATGTTGGACGAGTCGGAATCGCAGACCGATACCAGGATCTTGCCATCCTATGGA
ACTGCCTCGGTGAGTTTTCTCCTTCATTACAGAAACGGCTTTTTCAAAAATATGGTATTGATAATCCTGA
TATGAATAAATTGCAGTTTCATTTGATGCTCGATGAGTTTTTCTAATCAGAATTGGTTAATTGGTTGTAA
CACTGGCAGAGCATTACGCTGACTTGACGGGACGGCGCAAGCTCATGACCAAAATCCCTTAACGTGAGTT
ACGCGTCGTTCCACTGAGCGTCAGACCCCGTAGAAAAGATCAAAGGATCTTCTTGAGATCCTTTTTTTCT
GCGCGTAATCTGCTGCTTGCAAACAAAAAAACCACCGCTACCAGCGGTGGTTTGTTTGCCGGATCAAGAG
CTACCAACTCTTTTTCCGAAGGTAACTGGCTTCAGCAGAGCGCAGATACCAAATACTGTTCTTCTAGTGT
AGCCGTAGTTAGGCCACCACTTCAAGAACTCTGTAGCACCGCCTACATACCTCGCTCTGCTAATCCTGTT
ACCAGTGGCTGCTGCCAGTGGCGATAAGTCGTGTCTTACCGGGTTGGACTCAAGACGATAGTTACCGGAT
AAGGCGCAGCGGTCGGGCTGAACGGGGGGTTCGTGCACACAGCCCAGCTTGGAGCGAACGACCTACACCG
AACTGAGATACCTACAGCGTGAGCTATGAGAAAGCGCCACGCTTCCCGAAGGGAGAAAGGCGGACAGGTA
TCCGGTAAGCGGCAGGGTCGGAACAGGAGAGCGCACGAGGGAGCTTCCAGGGGGAAACGCCTGGTATCTT
TATAGTCCTGTCGGGTTTCGCCACCTCTGACTTGAGCGTCGATTTTTGTGATGCTCGTCAGGGGGGCGGA
GCCTATGGAAAAACGCCAGCAACGCGGCCTTTTTACGGTTCCTGGCCTTTTGCTGGCCTTTTGCTCACAT
GTTCTTTCCTGCGTTATCCCCTGATTCTGTGGATAACCGTATTACCGCCTTTGAGTGAGCTGATACCGCT
CGCCGCAGCCGAACGACCGAGCGCAGCGAGTCAGTGAGCGAGGAAGCGGAAGAGCGCCCAATACGCAAAC
CGCCTCTCCCCGCGCGTTGGCCGATTCATTAATGCAGCTGGCACGACAGGTTTCCCGACTGGAAAGCGGG
CAGTGAGCGCAACGCAATTAATACGCGTACCGCTAGCCAGGAAGAGTTTGTAGAAACGCAAAAAGGCCAT
CCGTCAGGATGGCCTTCTGCTTAGTTTGATGCCTGGCAGTTTATGGCGGGCGTCCTGCCCGCCACCCTCC
GGGCCGTTGCTTCACAACGTTCAAATCCGCTCCCGGCGGATTTGTCCTACTCAGGAGAGCGTTCACCGAC
AAACAACAGATAAAACGAAAGGCCCAGTCTTCCGACTGAGCCTTTCGTTTTATTTGATGCCTGGCAGTTC
CCTACTCTCGCGTTAACGCTAGCATGGATGTTTTCCCAGTCACGACGTTGTAAAACGACGGCCAGTCTTA
AGCTCGGGCCCTGCAGCTCTAGAGCTCGAATTCTACAGGTCACTAATACCATCTAAGTAGTTGGTT
